Addgene plasmid #72371: PX458_SSRP1_1
Purpose: Encodes gRNA for 3' target of human SSRP1 along with Cas9 with 2A GFP
Depositing lab: Eric Mendenhall & Richard M. Myers. Depositing organization: University of Alabama in Huntsville.
Backbone
  Vector backbone: PX458
  Backbone size w/o insert (bp): 9289
  Vector type: CRISPR
Growth in bacteria
  Bacterial resistance: Ampicillin, 100 μg/mL
  Growth temperature: 37°C
  Growth strain: DH5alpha
  Copy number: High Copy
Gene/Insert
  Gene/Insert name: SSRP1
  gRNA/shRNA sequence: GATCCGATGAGTAGAAACGG
  Species: H. sapiens (human)
  Entrez Gene: SSRP1 (a.k.a. FACT, FACT80, T160)
  Cloning method: Gibson Cloning
  Sequencing primers: 5′ pBR322ori-F
Terms and licenses: Academic/Nonprofit Terms; Industry Terms: Not Available to Industry
Depositor comments: Note: This plasmid is part of the Mendenhall and Meyers CRISPR-based Tagging system to add a tag (currently using FLAG) to endogenous proteins. Please see https://www.addgene.org/crispr/tagging/ for more details.
How to cite: PX458_SSRP1_1 was a gift from Eric Mendenhall & Richard M. Myers (Addgene plasmid # 72371 ; http://n2t.net/addgene:72371 ; RRID:Addgene_72371)
