[The description below was written by a language model from this plasmid's Addgene catalogue record.]
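Description:
PX458_SSRP1_1 is a CRISPR plasmid built on the PX458 backbone (about 9.3 kb without the insert), an all-in-one mammalian expression vector that delivers both a single guide RNA and Cas9 from one plasmid. It is propagated in E. coli as a high-copy plasmid under ampicillin selection. No feature table accompanies the record, so the promoters, origin of replication and polyadenylation signals are not itemised. In the standard PX458 design the guide is transcribed from a U6 RNA polymerase III promoter and Streptococcus pyogenes Cas9 from a separate Pol II promoter, but this entry does not confirm those details.

The insert is a 20-nucleotide guide sequence, introduced by Gibson cloning, that targets the 3' end of the human SSRP1 gene (also known as FACT, FACT80 or T160), which encodes a subunit of the FACT histone chaperone complex. Cas9 is linked to GFP through a 2A self-cleaving peptide, so the nuclease and the fluorescent reporter are translated from one transcript but released as separate proteins. GFP fluorescence therefore marks transfected cells that express Cas9 and can be used to enrich them by sorting.

According to the depositor comments, the plasmid is one component of a CRISPR-based system for adding an epitope tag, currently FLAG, to endogenous proteins. Cutting near the 3' end of the coding region is consistent with C-terminal tagging by homology-directed repair from a separately supplied donor template, which this plasmid does not carry. The "_1" suffix suggests it may be one of several guides for this locus, though the record does not say so.
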