>Addgene plasmid #72371 | PX458_SSRP1_1 | addgene partial sequence | sequence record 134664 | pCBhProF2 5'-agggtttaagggatggttgg-3'
ATGGCCCCAAAGAAGAAGCGGAAGGTCGGTATCCACGGAGTCCCAGCAGCCGACAAGAAGTACAGCATCG
GCCTGGACATCGGCACCAACTCTGTGGGCTGGGCCGTGATCACCGACGAGTACAAGGTGCCCAGCAAGAA
ATTCAAGGTGCTGGGCAACACCGACCGGCACAGCATCAAGAAGAACCTGATCGGAGCCCTGCTGTTCGAC
AGCGGCGAAACAGCCGAGGCCACCCGGCTGAAGAGAACCGCCAGAAGAAGATACACCAGACGGAAGAACC
GGATCTGCTATCTGCAAGAGATCTTCAGCAACGAGATGGCCAAGGTGGACGACAGCTTCTTCCACAGACT
GGAAGAGTCCTTCCTGGTGGAAGAGGATAAGAAGCACGAGCGGCACCCCATCTTCGGCAACATCGTGGAC
GAGGTGGCCTACCACGAGAAGTACCCCACCATCTACCACCTGAGAAAGAAACTGGTGGACAGCACCGACA
AGGCCGACCTGCGGCTGATCTATCTGGCCCTGGCCCACATGATCAAGTTCCGGGGCCACTTCCTGATCGA
GGGCGACCTGAACCCCGACAACAGCGACGTGGACAAGCTGTTCATCCAGCTGGTGCAGACCTACAACCAG
CTGTTCGAGGAA
