>Addgene plasmid #72371 | PX458_SSRP1_1 | addgene partial sequence | sequence record 135660 | hU6-F 5'-GAGGGCCTATTTCCCATGATT-3'
GGCTGTTAGAGAGATAATTGGAATTAATTTGACTGTAAACACAAAGATATTAGTACAAAATACGTGACGT
AGAAAGTAATAATTTCTTGGGTAGTTTGCAGTTTTAAAATTATGTTTTAAAATGGACTATCATATGCTTA
CCGTAACTTGAAAGTATTTCGATTTCTTGGCTTTATATATCTTGTGGAAAGGACGAAACACCGATCCGAT
GAGTAGAAACGGGTTTTAGAGCTAGAAATAGCAAGTTAAAATAAGGCTAGTCCGTTATCAACTTGAAAAA
GTGGCACCGAGTCGGTGCTTTTTTGTTTTAGAGCTAGAAATAGCAAGTTAAAATAAGGCTAGTCCGTTTT
TAGCGCGTGCGCCAATTCTGCAGACAAATGGCTCTAGAGGTACCCGTTACATAACTTACGGTAAATGGCC
CGCCTGGCTGACCGCCCAACGACCCCCGCCCATTGACGTCAATAGTAACGCCAATAGGGACTTTCCATTG
ACGTCAATGGGTGGAGTATTTACGGTAAACTGCCCACTTGGCAGTACATCAAGTGTATCATATGCCAAGT
ACGCCCCCTATTGACGTCAATGACGGTAAATGGCCCGCCTGGCATTGTGCCCAGTACATGACCTTATGGG
ACTTTCCTACTTGGCAGTACATCTACGTATTAGTCATCGCTATTACCATGGTCGAGGTGAGCCCCACGTT
CTGCTTCACTCTCCCCATCTCCCCCCCCTCCCCACCCCCAATTTTGTATT
